>Addgene plasmid #133070 | pFloat.T7_v1 | addgene full sequence | sequence record 298068 | Addgene NGS Result
ATTCACCACCCTGAATTGACTCTCTTCCGGGCGCTATCATGCCATACCGCGAAAGGTTTTGCGCCATTCG
ATGGTGTCCAGCCTGCGGTCCGGAAATTAATACGACTCACTATAGGGAGAATTGTGAGCGGATAACAATT
TCACACAAGAAATAATTTTTCTAGAGATTAAAGAGGAGAATACTAGATGCATCACCATCATCACCATTCT
TCTGGTCTGGAAGTTCTGTTCCAGGGGCCCGGATCCGAATTCTCATTATATTCCCCAGAACATCAGGTTA
ATGGCGTTTTTGATGTCATTTTCGCGGTGGCTGAGATCAGCCACTTCTTCCCCGATAACGGAGACCGGCA
CACTGGCCATATCGGTGGTCATCATGCGCCAGCTTTCATCCCCGATATGCACCACCGGGTAAAGTTCACG
GGAGACTTTATCTGACAGCAGACGTGCACTGGCCAGGGGGATCACCATCCGTCGCCCGGGCGTGTCAATA
ATATCACTCTGTACATCCACAAACAGACGATAACGGCTCTCTCTTTTATAGGTGTAAACCTTAAACTGCA
TTTCACCAGCCCCTGTTCTCGTCAGCAAAAGAGCCGTTCATTTCAATAAACCGGGCGACCTCAGCCATCC
CTTCCTGATTTTCCGCTTTCCAGCGTTCGGCACGCAGACGACGGGCTTCATTCTGCATGGTTGTGCTTAC
CAGACCGGAGATATTGACATCATATATGCCTTGAGCAACTGATAGCTGTCGCTGTCAACTGTCACTGTAA
TACGCTGCTTCATAGCATACCTCTTTTTGACATACTTCGGGTATACATATCAGTATATATTCTTATACCG
CAAAAATCAGCGCGCAAATACGCATACTGTTATCTGGCTTTTAGTAAGCCGAGCTCCGTCGACAAGCTTG
CGGCCGCACTCGAGCTTGAGGTGCTTTTTCAAGGTCCGAGCTCTGGCCACCATCACCACCATCACTGATG
AGATCCGGCTGCTAACAAAGCCAAAAAAAAACCCCGCCCCTGACAGGGCGGGGTTTTTTTTACCGCTGAG
CAATAACTAGCTCGCTGGGACGCCCGTTAGAAAAACTCATCGAGCATCAAATGAAACTGCAATTTATTCA
TATCAGGATTATCAATACCATATTTTTGAAAAAGCCGTTTCTGTAATGAAGGAGAAAACTCACCGAGGCA
GTTCCATAGGATGGCAAGATCCTGGTATCGGTCTGCGATTCCGACTCGTCCAACATCAATACAACCTATT
AATTTCCCCTCGTCAAAAATAAGGTTATCAAGTGAGAAATCACCATGAGTGACGACTGAATCCGGTGAGA
ATGGCAAAAGTTTATGCATTTCTTTCCAGACTTGTTCAACAGGCCAGCCATTACGCTCGTCATCAAAATC
ACTCGCATCAACCAAACCGTTATTCATTCGTGATTGCGCCTGAGCGAGACGAAATACGCGATCGCTGTTA
AAAGGACAATTACAAACAGGAATCGAATGCAACCGGCGCAGGAACACTGCCAGCGCATCAACAATATTTT
CACCTGAATCAGGATATTCTTCTAATACCTGGAATGCTGTTTTCCCGGGGATCGCAGTGGTGAGTAACCA
TGCATCATCAGGAGTACGGATAAAATGCTTGATGGTCGGAAGAGGCATAAATTCCGTCAGCCAGTTTAGT
CTGACCATCTCATCTGTAACATCATTGGCAACGCTACCTTTGCCATGTTTCAGAAACAACTCTGGCGCAT
CGGGCTTCCCATACAATCGATAGATTGTCGCACCTGATTGCCCGACATTATCGCGAGCCCATTTATACCC
ATATAAATCAGCATCCATGTTGGAATTTAATCGCGGCCTAGAGCAAGACGTTTCCCGTTGAATATGGCTC
ATAACACCCCTTGTATTACTGTTTATGTAAGCAGACAGTTTTATTGTTCATGACCAAAATCCCTTAACGT
GAGTTTTCGTTCCACTGAGCGTCAGACCCCGTAGAAAAGATCAAAGGATCTTCTTGAGATCCTTTTTTTC
TGCGCGTAATCTGCTGCTTGCAAACAAAAAAACCACCGCTACCAGCGGTGGTTTGTTTGCCGGATCAAGA
GCTACCAACTCTTTTTCCGAAGGTAACTGGCTTCAGCAGAGCGCAGATACCAAATACTGTCCTTCTAGTG
TAGCCGTAGTTAGGCCACCACTTCAAGAACTCTGTAGCACCGCCTACATACCTCGCTCTGCTAATCCTGT
TACCAGTGGCTGCTGCCAGTGGCGATAAGTCGTGTCTTACCGGGTTGGACTCAAGACGATAGTTACCGGA
TAAGGCGCAGCGGTCGGGCTGAACGGGGGGTTCGTGCACACAGCCCAGCTTGGAGCGAACGACCTACACC
GAACTGAGATACCTACAGCGTGAGCTATGAGAAAGCGCCACGCTTCCCGAAGGGAGAAAGGCGGACAGGT
ATCCGGTAAGCGGCAGGGTCGGAACAGGAGAGCGCACGAGGGAGCTTCCAGGGGGAAACGCCTGGTATCT
TTATAGTCCTGTCGGGTTTCGCCACCTCTGACTTGAGCGTCGATTTTTGTGATGCTCGTCAGGGGGGCGG
AGCCTATGGAAAAACGCCAGCAACGCGGCCTTTTTACGGTTCCTGGCCTTTTGCTGGCCTTTTGCTCACA
TGTTCTTTCCTGCGTTATCCCCTGATTCTGTGGATAACCGTATTACCGCCTTTGAGTGAGCTGATACCGC
TCGCCGCAGCCGAACGACCGAGCGCAGCGAGTCAGTGAGCGAGGAAGCGGAAGAGCGCCTGATGCGGTAT
TTTCTCCTTACGCATCTGTGCGGTATTTCACACCGCAATGGTGCACTCTCAGTACAATCTGCTCTGATGC
CGCATAGTTAAGCCAGTATACACTCCGCTATCGCTACGTGACTGGGTCATGGCTGCGCCCCGACACCCGC
CAACACCCGCTGACGCGCCCTGACGGGCTTGTCTGCTCCCGGCATCCGCTTACAGACAAGCTGTGACCGT
CTCCGGGAGCTGCATGTGTCAGAGGTTTTCACCGTCATCACCGAAACGCGCGAGGCAGCTGCGGTAAAGC
TCATCAGCGTGGTCGTGAAGCGATTCACAGATGTCTGCCTGTTCATCCGCGTCCAGCTCGTTGAGTTTCT
CCAGAAGCGTTAATGTCTGGCTTCTGATAAAGCGGGCCATGTTAAGGGCGGTTTTTTCCTGTTTGGTCAC
TGATGCCTCCGTGTAAGGGGGATTTCTGTTCATGGGGGTATTGCGCTCACTGCCCGCTTTCCAGTCGGGA
AACCTGTCGTGCCAGCTGCATTAATGAATCGGCCAACGCGCGGGGAGAGGCGGTTTGCGTATTGGGCGCC
AGGGTGGTTTTTCTTTTCACCAGTGAGACGGGCAACAGCTGATTGCCCTTCACCGCCTGGCCCTGAGAGA
GTTGCAGCAAGCGGTCCACGCTGGTTTGCCCCAGCAGGCGAAAATCCTGTTTGATGGTGGTTAACGGCGG
GATATAACATGAGCTGTCTTCGGTATCGTCGTATCCCACTACCGAGATGTCCGCACCAACGCGCAGCCCG
GACTCGGTAATGGCGCGCATTGCGCCCAGCGCCATCTGATCGTTGGCAACCAGCATCGCAGTGGGAACGA
TGCCCTCATTCAGCATTTGCATGGTTTGTTGAAAACCGGACATGGCACTCCAGTCGCCTTCCCGTTCCGC
TATCGGCTGAATTTGATTGCGAGTGAGATATTTATGCCAGCCAGCCAGACGCAGACGCGCCGAGACAGAA
CTTAATGGGCCCGCTAACAGCGCGATTTGCTGGTGACCCAATGCGACCAGATGCTCCACGCCCAGTCGCG
TACCGTCTTCATGGGAGAAAATAATACTGTTGATGGGTGTCTGGTCAGAGACATCAAGAAATAACGCCGG
AACATTAGTGCAGGCAGCTTCCACAGCAATGGCATCCTGGTCATCCAGCGGATAGTTAATGATCAGCCCA
CTGACGCGTTGCGCGAGAAGATTGTGCACCGCCGCTTTACAGGCTTCGACGCCGCTTCGTTCTACCATCG
ACACCACCACGCTGGCACCCAGTTGATCGGCGCGAGATTTAATCGCCGCGACAATTTGCGACGGCGCGTG
CAGGGCCAGACTGGAGGTGGCAACGCCAATCAGCAACGACTGTTTGCCCGCCAGTTGTTGTGCCACGCGG
TTGGGAATGTAATTCAGCTCCGCCATCGCCGCTTCCACTTTTTCCCGCGTTTTCGCAGAAACGTGGCTGG
CCTGGTTCACCACGCGGGAAACGGTCTGATAAGAGACACCGGCATACTCTGCGACATCGTATAACGTTAC
TGGTTTCAC
Features (pLannotate 1.2.2; 11 found; start..end, strand, type, name):
      1..78      -  promoter       lacI promoter: lacI
     98..116     +  promoter       T7 promoter: promoter for bacteriophage T7 RNA polymerase
    122..138     +  protein_bind   lac operator: The lac repressor binds to the lac operator to inhibit transcription in E. coli. This inhibition can be relieved by adding lactose or isopropyl-β-D-thiogalactopyranoside (IPTG). lac repressor encoded by lacI
    259..561     -  CDS            ccdB: CCDB_ECOLI - Also known as G, letB, letD. Experimental evidence at protein level: Swiss-Prot protein existence level 1. Toxic component of a type II toxin-antitoxin (TA) system, functioning in plasmid maintainence. Responsible for the post- segregational killing (PSK) of plasmid-free cells, also referred to as a plasmid addiction system. Half-life of over 2 hours. Cell killing by CcdB is accompanied by filamentation, defects in chromosome and plasmid segregation, defects in cell division, formation of anucleate cells, decreased DNA synthesis and plasmid loss. Interferes with the activity of DN
    566..724     -  CDS            ccdA (fragment): CCDA_ECO57 - Also known as H, letA. Experimental evidence at protein level: Swiss-Prot protein existence level 1. Antitoxin component of a type II toxin-antitoxin (TA) system which inhibits the post-segregational killing (PSK) of plasmid-free cells, also referred to as a plasmid addiction system. Binds to and blocks the activity of CcdB; will also remove bound CcdB protein from the CcdB-GyrA complex by forming a CcdA-CcdB complex, a process termed rejuvenation. Functions as a transcriptional corepressor for the ccdAB operon, repression also requires CcdB (By similarity). From Escherichia coli
    815..891     -  intron         PDK intron (fragment): pdk; modified pyruvate orthophosphate dikinase intron from Flaveria trinervia 3.0
   1077..1892    -  CDS            KanR: aminoglycoside phosphotransferase; aph(3')-Ia; confers resistance to kanamycin in bacteria or G418 (Geneticin®) in eukaryotes
   2014..2602    +  rep_origin     ori: high-copy-number ColE1/pMB1/pBR322/pUC origin of replication
   2788..2927    -  misc_feature   bom: basis of mobility region from pBR322
   3029..3220    -  CDS            rop: Rop protein, which maintains plasmids at low copy number; rop
   3267..4349    -  CDS            lacI: lac repressor; lacI; The lac repressor binds to the lac operator to inhibit transcription in E. coli. This inhibition can be relieved by adding lactose or isopropyl-β-D-thiogalactopyranoside (IPTG).
