[The description below was written by a language model from this plasmid's Addgene catalogue record and pLannotate feature annotations shown in this document.]
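Description:
pFloat.T7_v1 is an empty bacterial expression entry vector of 4,349 bp, built on the pFloat_v1 backbone and designed to receive genes by Gibson assembly for expression in E. coli from a T7 promoter. It is selected with kanamycin through an aminoglycoside phosphotransferase (KanR) gene and replicates from a ColE1/pMB1-type origin. Although the annotation tool labels this origin generically as high-copy, the plasmid also carries the rop gene and the pBR322 bom region, which fits the catalogue listing of low copy number.

The expression region consists of a T7 promoter followed directly by a lac operator, with a full lacI gene and its own promoter encoded on the opposite strand. The lac repressor therefore holds transcription off until IPTG is added, in a host that supplies T7 RNA polymerase. Downstream of the promoter sits a reverse-oriented ccdB toxin gene with a partial ccdA fragment. This cassette appears to act as a counter-selectable stuffer that is replaced by the incoming gene, so that uncut or unrecombined vector kills standard cloning strains; this also explains why the empty plasmid is maintained in a ccdB-resistant strain.

The catalogue lists His6-3C at the N terminus and 3C-His6 at the C terminus of the insert, meaning a hexahistidine affinity tag removable with 3C protease is available at either end. These tags are not annotated in the feature table, nor is a transcription terminator. A short match to a plant PDK intron is probably an incidental annotation hit. The vector serves as a general starting point for producing recombinant, purifiable proteins in bacteria.
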