Addgene plasmid #133070: pFloat.T7_v1
Purpose: (Empty Backbone) Entry vector for cloning genes under a T7 promoter for expression in bacteria. Version 1.0.
Depositing lab: Kacper Rogala & David Sabatini. Depositing organization: Whitehead Institute for Biomedical Research. Publication: Structural basis for the docking of mTORC1 on the lysosomal surface. Rogala KB, Gu X, Kedir JF, Abu-Remaileh M, Bianchi LF, Bottino AMS, Dueholm R, Niehaus A, Overwijn D, Fils AP, Zhou SX, Leary D, Laqtom NN, Brignole EJ, Sabatini DM. Science. 2019 Oct 25;366(6464):468-475. doi: 10.1126/science.aay0166. Epub 2019 Oct 10. PubMed 31601708.
Backbone
  Vector backbone: pFloat_v1
  Backbone manufacturer: Kacper Rogala
  Backbone size (bp): 4349
  Vector type: Bacterial Expression ; Entry vector
  Promoter: T7
  Tag / fusion protein: His6-3C (N terminal on insert); 3C-His6 (C terminal on insert)
Growth in bacteria
  Bacterial resistance: Kanamycin, 50 μg/mL
  Growth temperature: 37°C
  Growth strain: ccdB Survival
  Copy number: Low Copy
Gene/Insert
  Cloning method: Gibson Cloning
  Sequencing primers: 5′ CGTATAACGTTACTGGTTTCA; 3′ GAGTTTTCTCCTTCATTACAGA
Terms and licenses: Academic/Nonprofit Terms; Industry Terms: Not Available to Industry
How to cite: pFloat.T7_v1 was a gift from Kacper Rogala & David Sabatini (Addgene plasmid # 133070 ; http://n2t.net/addgene:133070 ; RRID:Addgene_133070)
